>Addgene plasmid #235098 | VN515 pBR-rpoA-IP1 | addgene full sequence | sequence record 469017 | Addgene NGS Result
GCAATAAAAAATCAAATCGGATTTCACTATATAATCTCACTTTATCTAAGATGAATCCGATGGAAGCATC
CTGTTTTCTCTCAATTTTTTTATCTAAAACCCAGCGTTCGATGCTTCTTTGAGCGAACGATCAAAAATAA
GTGCCTTCCCATCAAAAAAATATTGACAACATAAAAAACTTTGTGTTATACTTGTAACGCTACATGGAGA
TTAACTCAATCTAGCTAGAGAGGCTTTACACTTTATGCTTCCGGCTCGTATAATGTGTGGAATTGTGAGC
GGATAACAATTTCACACAGGAAACAGCTATGACCATGATTACGGATTCACTGGAACTCTAGACCAAAGAG
AGGACACAATGCAGGGTTCTGTGACAGAGTTTCTAAAACCGCGCCTGGTTGATATCGAGCAAGTGAGTTC
GACGCACGCCAAGGTGACCCTTGAGCCTTTAGAGCGTGGCTTTGGCCATACTCTGGGTAACGCACTGCGC
CGTATTCTGCTCTCATCGATGCCGGGTTGCGCGGTGACCGAGGTTGAGATTGATGGTGTACTACATGAGT
ACAGCACCAAAGAAGGCGTTCAGGAAGATATCCTGGAAATCCTGCTCAACCTGAAAGGGCTGGCGGTGAG
AGTTCAGGGCAAAGATGAAGTTATTCTTACCTTGAATAAATCTGGCATTGGCCCTGTGACTGCAGCCGAT
ATCACCCACGACGGTGATGTCGAAATCGTCAAGCCGCAGCACGTGATCTGCCACCTGACCGATGAGAACG
CGTCTATTAGCATGCGTATCAAAGTTCAGCGCGGTCGTGGTTATGTGCCGGCTTCTACCCGAATTCATTC
GGAAGAAGATGAGCGCCCAATCGGCCGTCTGCTGGTCGACGCATGCTACAGCCCTGTGGAGCGTATTGCC
TACAATGTTGAAGCAGCGCGTGTAGAACAGCGTACCGACCTGGACAAGCTGGTCATCGAAATGGAAACCA
ACGGCACAATCGATCCTGAAGAGGCGATTCGTCGTGCGGCAACCATTCTGGCTGAACAACTGGAAGCTTT
CGTTGACTTACGTGATGTACGTCAGCCTGAAGTGAAAGAAGAGAAACCAGAGGCGGCCGCAGGCGCGATG
GGCACCATCATGCCGAAAGATATCCAGCTGGCGCGTCGTATCCGTGGCTGAGGATCCTCTACGCCGGACG
CATCGTGGCCGGCATCACCGGCGCCACAGGTGCGGTTGCTGGCGCCTATATCGCCGACATCACCGATGGG
GAAGATCGGGCTCGCCACTTCGGGCTCATGAGCGCTTGTTTCGGCGTGGGTATGGTGGCAGGCCCCGTGG
CCGGGGGACTGTTGGGCGCCATCTCCTTGCATGCACCATTCCTTGCGGCGGCGGTGCTCAACGGCCTCAA
CCTACTACTGGGCTGCTTCCTAATGCAGGAGTCGCATAAGGGAGAGCGTCGACCGATGCCCTTGAGAGCC
TTCAACCCAGTCAGCTCCTTCCGGTGGGCGCGGGGCATGACTATCGTCGCCGCACTTATGACTGTCTTCT
TTATCATGCAACTCGTAGGACAGGTGCCGGCAGCGCTCTGGGTCATTTTCGGCGAGGACCGCTTTCGCTG
GAGCGCGACGATGATCGGCCTGTCGCTTGCGGTATTCGGAATCTTGCACGCCCTCGCTCAAGCCTTCGTC
ACTGGTCCCGCCACCAAACGTTTCGGCGAGAAGCAGGCCATTATCGCCGGCATGGCGGCCGACGCGCTGG
GCTACGTCTTGCTGGCGTTCGCGACGCGAGGCTGGATGGCCTTCCCCATTATGATTCTTCTCGCTTCCGG
CGGCATCGGGATGCCCGCGTTGCAGGCCATGCTGTCCAGGCAGGTAGATGACGACCATCAGGGACAGCTT
CAAGGATCGCTCGCGGCTCTTACCAGCCTAACTTCGATCATTGGACCGCTGATCGTCACGGCGATTTATG
CCGCCTCGGCGAGCACATGGAACGGGTTGGCATGGATTGTAGGCGCCGCCCTATACCTTGTCTGCCTCCC
CGCGTTGCGTCGCGGTGCATGGAGCCGGGCCACCTCGACCTGAATGGAAGCCGGCGGCACCTCGCTAACG
GATTCACCACTCCAAGAATTGGAGCCAATCAATTCTTGCGGAGAACTGTGAATGCGCAAACCAACCCTTG
GCAGAACATATCCATCGCGTCCGCCATCTCCAGCAGCCGCACGCGGCGCATCTCGGGCAGCGTTGGGTCC
TGGCCACGGGTGCGCATGATCGTGCTCCTGTCGTTGAGGACCCGGCTAGGCTGGCGGGGTTGCCTTACTG
GTTAGCAGAATGAATCACCGATACGCGAGCGAACGTGAAGCGACTGCTGCTGCAAAACGTCTGCGACCTG
AGCAACAACATGAATGGTCTTCGGTTTCCGTGTTTCGTAAAGTCTGGAAACGCGGAAGTCAGCGCCCTGC
ACCATTATGTTCCGGATCTGCATCGCAGGATGCTGCTGGCTACCCTGTGGAACACCTACATCTGTATTAA
CGAAGCGCTGGCATTGACCCTGAGTGATTTTTCTCTGGTCCCGCCGCATCCATACCGCCAGTTGTTTACC
CTCACAACGTTCCAGTAACCGGGCATGTTCATCATCAGTAACCCGTATCGTGAGCATCCTCTCTCGTTTC
ATCGGTATCATTACCCCCATGAACAGAAATCCCCCTTACACGGAGGCATCAGTGACCAAACAGGAAAAAA
CCGCCCTTAACATGGCCCGCTTTATCAGAAGCCAGACATTAACGCTTCTGGAGAAACTCAACGAGCTGGA
CGCGGATGAACAGGCAGACATCTGTGAATCGCTTCACGACCACGCTGATGAGCTTTACCGCAGCTGCCTC
GCGCGTTTCGGTGATGACGGTGAAAACCTCTGACACATGCAGCTCCCGGAGACGGTCACAGCTTGTCTGT
AAGCGGATGCCGGGAGCAGACAAGCCCGTCAGGGCGCGTCAGCGGGTGTTGGCGGGTGTCGGGGCGCAGC
CATGACCCAGTCACGTAGCGATAGCGGAGTGTATACTGGCTTAACTATGCGGCATCAGAGCAGATTGTAC
TGAGAGTGCACCATATGCGGTGTGAAATACCGCACAGATGCGTAAGGAGAAAATACCGCATCAGGCGCTC
TTCCGCTTCCTCGCTCACTGACTCGCTGCGCTCGGTCGTTCGGCTGCGGCGAGCGGTATCAGCTCACTCA
AAGGCGGTAATACGGTTATCCACAGAATCAGGGGATAACGCAGGAAAGAACATGTGAGCAAAAGGCCAGC
AAAAGGCCAGGAACCGTAAAAAGGCCGCGTTGCTGGCGTTTTTCCATAGGCTCCGCCCCCCTGACGAGCA
TCACAAAAATCGACGCTCAAGTCAGAGGTGGCGAAACCCGACAGGACTATAAAGATACCAGGCGTTTCCC
CCTGGAAGCTCCCTCGTGCGCTCTCCTGTTCCGACCCTGCCGCTTACCGGATACCTGTCCGCCTTTCTCC
CTTCGGGAAGCGTGGCGCTTTCTCATAGCTCACGCTGTAGGTATCTCAGTTCGGTGTAGGTCGTTCGCTC
CAAGCTGGGCTGTGTGCACGAACCCCCCGTTCAGCCCGACCGCTGCGCCTTATCCGGTAACTATCGTCTT
GAGTCCAACCCGGTAAGACACGACTTATCGCCACTGGCAGCAGCCACTGGTAACAGGATTAGCAGAGCGA
GGTATGTAGGCGGTGCTACAGAGTTCTTGAAGTGGTGGCCTAACTACGGCTACACTAGAAGGACAGTATT
TGGTATCTGCGCTCTGCTGAAGCCAGTTACCTTCGGAAAAAGAGTTGGTAGCTCTTGATCCGGCAAACAA
ACCACCGCTGGTAGCGGTGGTTTTTTTGTTTGCAAGCAGCAGATTACGCGCAGAAAAAAAGGATCTCAAG
AAGATCCTTTGATCTTTTCTACGGGGTCTGACGCTCAGTGGAACGAAAACTCACGTTAAGGGATTTTGGT
CATGAGATTATCAAAAAGGATCTTCACCTAGATCCTTTTAAATTAAAAATGAAGTTTTAAATCAATCTAA
AGTATATATGAGTAAACTTGGTCTGACAGTTACCAATGCTTAATCAGTGAGGCACCTATCTCAGCGATCT
GTCTATTTCGTTCATCCATAGTTGCCTGACTCCCCGTCGTGTAGATAACTACGATACGGGAGGGCTTACC
ATCTGGCCCCAGTGCTGCAATGATACCGCGAGACCCACGCTCACCGGCTCCAGATTTATCAGCAATAAAC
CAGCCAGCCGGAAGGGCCGAGCGCAGAAGTGGTCCTGCAACTTTATCCGCCTCCATCCAGTCTATTAATT
GTTGCCGGGAAGCTAGAGTAAGTAGTTCGCCAGTTAATAGTTTGCGCAACGTTGTTGCCATTGCTGCAGG
CATCGTGGTGTCACGCTCGTCGTTTGGTATGGCTTCATTCAGCTCCGGTTCCCAACGATCAAGGCGAGTT
ACATGATCCCCCATGTTGTGCAAAAAAGCGGTTAGCTCCTTCGGTCCTCCGATCGTTGTCAGAAGTAAGT
TGGCCGCAGTGTTATCACTCATGGTTATGGCAGCACTGCATAATTCTCTTACTGTCATGCCATCCGTAAG
ATGCTTTTCTGTGACTGGTGAGTACTCAACCAAGTCATTCTGAGAATAGTGTATGCGGCGACCGAGTTGC
TCTTGCCCGGCGTCAACACGGGATAATACCGCGCCACATAGCAGAACTTTAAAAGTGCTCATCATTGGAA
AACGTTCTTCGGGGCGAAAACTCTCAAGGATCTTACCGCTGTTGAGATCCAGTTCGATGTAACCCACTCG
TGCACCCAACTGATCTTCAGCATCTTTTACTTTCACCAGCGTTTCTGGGTGAGCAAAAACAGGAAGGCAA
AATGCCGCAAAAAAGGGAATAAGGGCGACACGGAAATGTTGAATACTCATACTCTTCCTTTTTCAATATT
ATTGAAGCATTTATCAGGGTTATTGTCTCATGAGCGGATACATATTTGAATGTATTTAGAAAAATAAACA
AATAGGGGTTCCGCGCACATTTCCCCGAAAAGTGCCACCTGACGTCTAAGAAACCATTATTATCATGACA
TTAACCTATAAAAATAGGCGTATCACGAGGCCCTTTGGATAACCAGAA
Features (pLannotate 1.2.2; 11 found; start..end, strand, type, name):
    235..265     +  promoter       lac UV5 promoter: E. coli lac promoter with an "up" mutation
    273..289     +  protein_bind   lac operator: The lac repressor binds to the lac operator to inhibit transcription in E. coli. This inhibition can be relieved by adding lactose or isopropyl-β-D-thiogalactopyranoside (IPTG). lac repressor encoded by lacI
    309..333     +  CDS            lacZα (fragment): LacZα fragment of β-galactosidase; lacZ fragment
    359..1102    +  CDS            rpoA (fragment): RPOA_ECO24 - Experimental evidence at protein level: Swiss-Prot protein existence level 1. DNA-dependent RNA polymerase catalyzes the transcription of DNA into RNA using the four ribonucleoside triphosphates as substrates. From Escherichia coli O139:H28 (strain E24377A / ETEC).
   1172..2073    +  CDS            TcR (fragment): tetracycline efflux protein; tet; confers resistance to tetracycline
   2315..2695    -  CDS            YPB1_ECOLX: Protein predicted: Swiss-Prot protein existence level 4. From Escherichia coli.
   2712..2903    +  CDS            rop: Rop protein, which maintains plasmids at low copy number; rop
   3005..3145    +  misc_feature   bom: basis of mobility region from pBR322
   3331..3919    -  rep_origin     ori: high-copy-number ColE1/pMB1/pBR322/pUC origin of replication
   4090..4950    -  CDS            AmpR: β-lactamase; bla; confers resistance to ampicillin, carbenicillin, and related antibiotics
   4951..5055    -  promoter       AmpR promoter: bla
