[The description below was written by a language model from this plasmid's Addgene catalogue record and pLannotate feature annotations shown in this document.]
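Description:
VN515 pBR-rpoA-IP1 is a low-copy bacterial expression plasmid built on a pBR322-type backbone for use in a quantitative bacterial two-hybrid (qB2H) assay in E. coli. It replicates from the pMB1/ColE1-family origin. The feature table also shows the rop gene, which keeps copy number low, and the bom mobilisation region typical of pBR322. Selection is by ampicillin through the bla gene and its native promoter. Only a fragment of the tetracycline resistance gene remains downstream of the cloning region, so tetracycline resistance is probably not functional. The record notes that the plasmid is propagated in a dedicated strain, SB39, and may depend on it.

The payload is a fusion of an rpoA fragment, from the alpha subunit of E. coli RNA polymerase, to IP1, a short synthetic 72 bp insert. IP1 was cloned between NotI and BamHI sites, both retained, so that rpoA lies at its N-terminus. Expression is driven by a tandem lpp plus lacUV5 promoter according to the catalogue. The annotation detects the lacUV5 element followed by a lac operator, which implies control by lac repressor and inducibility with IPTG. A short lacZα remnant lies just upstream of the rpoA coding sequence.

In bacterial two-hybrid systems of this design, the polymerase-subunit fusion generally serves as one partner. If it binds a protein fused to a DNA-binding domain, usually supplied from a second plasmid, RNA polymerase is recruited to a reporter promoter and the resulting signal reflects interaction strength. The record does not describe what IP1 is or what it interacts with, beyond its being a synthetic sequence.
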