Addgene plasmid #235098: VN515 pBR-rpoA-IP1
Purpose: Quantitative bacterial two-hybrid (qB2H). Expresses IP1.
Depositing lab: Oscar Ramos. Depositing organization: Commissariat Energie Atomique (CEA), Saclay. Publication: Optimized Quantitative Bacterial Two-Hybrid (qB2H) for Protein-Protein Interaction Assessment. Guyot A, Maillard E, Ferreira-Pinto K, Plancon-Arnould L, Nadaradjane AA, Guerois R, Ochsenbein F, Martin L, Ramos OHP. Comput Struct Biotechnol J. 2026 May 25;35(1):0098. doi: 10.34133/csbj.0098. eCollection 2026. PubMed 42199375.
Backbone
  Vector backbone: pBR
  Backbone size w/o insert (bp): 5094
  Vector type: Bacterial Expression, Synthetic Biology ; Quantitative bacterial two-hybrid (qB2H)
Growth in bacteria
  Bacterial resistance: Ampicillin, 100 μg/mL
  Growth temperature: 37°C
  Growth strain: SB39 (Addgene #235121)
  Copy number: Low Copy
Gene/Insert
  Gene/Insert name: IP1
  Species: Synthetic
  Insert size (bp): 72
  Promoter: lpp+lacUV5
  Tag / fusion protein: rpoA (N terminal on insert)
  Cloning method: Restriction Enzyme; 5′ cloning site NotI (not destroyed); 3′ cloning site BamHI (not destroyed)
  Sequencing primers: 5′ GAACAGCGTACCGACCTGGAC; 3′ CAGTAGTAGGTTGAGGCCGTT
Terms and licenses: Academic/Nonprofit Terms; Industry Terms: Not Available to Industry
Depositor comments: Please note that this plasmid may require a unique bacterial strain, so make sure to confirm that you can also obtain the appropriate growth strain. Please contact us or contact our distributors if you have any questions. Please visit https://doi.org/10.1101/2025.10.29.680610 for bioRxiv preprint.
How to cite: VN515 pBR-rpoA-IP1 was a gift from Oscar Ramos (Addgene plasmid # 235098 ; http://n2t.net/addgene:235098 ; RRID:Addgene_235098)
