>Addgene plasmid #235098 | VN515 pBR-rpoA-IP1 | depositor partial sequence | sequence record 462546 | rpoA-IP1
ATGCAGGGTTCTGTGACAGAGTTTCTAAAACCGCGCCTGGTTGATATCGAGCAAGTGAGTTCGACGCACG
CCAAGGTGACCCTTGAGCCTTTAGAGCGTGGCTTTGGCCATACTCTGGGTAACGCACTGCGCCGTATTCT
GCTCTCATCGATGCCGGGTTGCGCGGTGACCGAGGTTGAGATTGATGGTGTACTACATGAGTACAGCACC
AAAGAAGGCGTTCAGGAAGATATCCTGGAAATCCTGCTCAACCTGAAAGGGCTGGCGGTGAGAGTTCAGG
GCAAAGATGAAGTTATTCTTACCTTGAATAAATCTGGCATTGGCCCTGTGACTGCAGCCGATATCACCCA
CGACGGTGATGTCGAAATCGTCAAGCCGCAGCACGTGATCTGCCACCTGACCGATGAGAACGCGTCTATT
AGCATGCGTATCAAAGTTCAGCGCGGTCGTGGTTATGTGCCGGCTTCTACCCGAATTCATTCGGAAGAAG
ATGAGCGCCCAATCGGCCGTCTGCTGGTCGACGCATGCTACAGCCCTGTGGAGCGTATTGCCTACAATGT
TGAAGCAGCGCGTGTAGAACAGCGTACCGACCTGGACAAGCTGGTCATCGAAATGGAAACCAACGGCACA
ATCGATCCTGAAGAGGCGATTCGTCGTGCGGCAACCATTCTGGCTGAACAACTGGAAGCTTTCGTTGACT
TACGTGATGTACGTCAGCCTGAAGTGAAAGAAGAGAAACCAGAGGCGGCCGCAGGCGCGATGGGCACCAT
CATGCCGAAAGATATCCAGCTGGCGCGTCGTATCCGTGGCTGA
