>Addgene plasmid #235098 | VN515 pBR-rpoA-IP1 | depositor partial sequence | sequence record 462547 | Ampicillin resistance
ATGAGTATTCAACATTTCCGTGTCGCCCTTATTCCCTTTTTTGCGGCATTTTGCCTTCCTGTTTTTGCTC
ACCCAGAAACGCTGGTGAAAGTAAAAGATGCTGAAGATCAGTTGGGTGCACGAGTGGGTTACATCGAACT
GGATCTCAACAGCGGTAAGATCCTTGAGAGTTTTCGCCCCGAAGAACGTTTTCCAATGATGAGCACTTTT
AAAGTTCTGCTATGTGGCGCGGTATTATCCCGTGTTGACGCCGGGCAAGAGCAACTCGGTCGCCGCATAC
ACTATTCTCAGAATGACTTGGTTGAGTACTCACCAGTCACAGAAAAGCATCTTACGGATGGCATGACAGT
AAGAGAATTATGCAGTGCTGCCATAACCATGAGTGATAACACTGCGGCCAACTTACTTCTGACAACGATC
GGAGGACCGAAGGAGCTAACCGCTTTTTTGCACAACATGGGGGATCATGTAACTCGCCTTGATCGTTGGG
AACCGGAGCTGAATGAAGCCATACCAAACGACGAGCGTGACACCACGATGCCTGCAGCAATGGCAACAAC
GTTGCGCAAACTATTAACTGGCGAACTACTTACTCTAGCTTCCCGGCAACAATTAATAGACTGGATGGAG
GCGGATAAAGTTGCAGGACCACTTCTGCGCTCGGCCCTTCCGGCTGGCTGGTTTATTGCTGATAAATCTG
GAGCCGGTGAGCGTGGGTCTCGCGGTATCATTGCAGCACTGGGGCCAGATGGTAAGCCCTCCCGTATCGT
AGTTATCTACACGACGGGGAGTCAGGCAACTATGGATGAACGAAATAGACAGATCGCTGAGATAGGTGCC
TCACTGATTAAGCATTGGTAA
